Addgene plasmid #160677: pJMP2849
Purpose: (Empty Backbone) Mobile CRISPRi empty sgRNA (BsaI) for cloning new sgRNAs
Depositing lab: Jason Peters. Depositing organization: University of Wisconsin, Madison. Publication: Programmable Gene Knockdown in Diverse Bacteria Using Mobile-CRISPRi. Banta AB, Ward RD, Tran JS, Bacon EE, Peters JM. Curr Protoc Microbiol. 2020 Dec;59(1):e130. doi: 10.1002/cpmc.130. PubMed 33332762.
Backbone
  Vector backbone: R6Kγ
  Vector type: Bacterial Expression
  Selectable markers: Spectinomycin
Growth in bacteria
  Bacterial resistance: Ampicillin, 100 μg/mL
  Growth temperature: 37°C
  Growth strain: BW25141
  Copy number: High Copy
Gene/Insert
  Gene/Insert name: None
Terms and licenses: Academic/Nonprofit Terms; Industry Terms: Not Available to Industry
How to cite: pJMP2849 was a gift from Jason Peters (Addgene plasmid # 160677 ; http://n2t.net/addgene:160677 ; RRID:Addgene_160677)
