[The description below was written by a language model from this plasmid's Addgene catalogue record and pLannotate feature annotations shown in this document.]
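Description:
pJMP2849 is an 11.3 kb empty-backbone Mobile-CRISPRi vector for bacterial gene knockdown, designed to receive new sgRNA spacers by BsaI cloning. It replicates from the R6K γ origin, which depends on the pi initiator protein supplied in trans, so it is maintained only in pir+ E. coli hosts and behaves as a non-replicating (suicide) plasmid elsewhere. An incP oriT allows it to be mobilised by conjugation into recipient bacteria. The backbone carries AmpR (β-lactamase) for selection during propagation in E. coli.

The payload lies between the Tn7L and Tn7R ends, forming a mini-Tn7 element that can be inserted into a recipient chromosome; no transposase genes are annotated on this plasmid, so Tn7 transposition functions presumably come from elsewhere. Within the transposon is catalytically dead S. pyogenes Cas9 (D10A/H840A) fused to a 3xMyc epitope tag. It is driven by a promoter annotated as a PLtetO-1 fragment adjoining a lac operator fragment, suggesting a lac-repressible hybrid promoter. A lacI gene under the lacIq promoter supplies the repressor, which would make expression IPTG-inducible. A second lac operator fragment sits just upstream of a tracrRNA-derived scaffold fragment, marking the sgRNA cassette. The BsaI cloning site itself and the sgRNA promoter are not separately annotated.

The transposon also carries aadA, conferring spectinomycin/streptomycin resistance for selecting integrants. This marker follows a class 1 integron Pc promoter and is flanked by FRT sites, so FLP recombinase could excise it. The rrnB T1 and lambda t0 terminators lie next to the cassette. Several other short annotated fragments (GmR, CmR, lacZα, rop, p15A ori, λ integrase) appear to be cloning remnants rather than functional parts.
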