Features (pLannotate 1.2.2; 32 found; start..end, strand, type, name):
    135..182     -  protein_bind   FRT: FLP-mediated recombination occurs in the 8-bp core sequence TCTAGAAA (Turan and Bode, 2011). FLP recombinase from the Saccharomyces cerevisiae 2μ plasmid
    259..287     +  promoter       Pc promoter: intI1 (promoter lies within the coding sequence); class 1 integron promoter
    320..391     -  CDS            int (fragment): INT2_ECOLX - Protein inferred from homology: Swiss-Prot protein existence level 3. Putative integrase believed to be involved in the insertion of antibiotic resistance genes into plasmids and transposons. From Escherichia coli.
    477..533     +  CDS            GmR (fragment): gentamycin acetyltransferase; aacC1; confers resistance to gentamycin
    540..1328    +  CDS            aadA: S3AD_ECOLX - Experimental evidence at protein level: Swiss-Prot protein existence level 1. Mediates bacterial resistance to the antibiotics streptomycin and spectinomycin. From Escherichia coli.
   1357..1390    -  protein_bind   FRT (minimal): supports FLP-mediated excision but not integration (Turan and Bode, 2011) FLP recombinase from the Saccharomyces cerevisiae 2μ plasmid
   1455..1541    -  terminator     rrnB T1 terminator: Escherichia coli rrnB; transcription terminator T1 from the E. coli rrnB gene
   1605..1634    -  CDS            CmR (fragment): chloramphenicol acetyltransferase confers resistance to chloramphenicol
   1644..1738    -  terminator     lambda t0 terminator: transcription terminator from phage lambda
   1759..1783    +  misc_feature   MCS (fragment): pBluescript multiple cloning site
   1787..1985    +  mobile_element Tn7R (fragment): mini-Tn7 element (right end of the Tn7 transposon) Tn7
   2057..2125    +  CDS            lacZα (fragment): LacZα fragment of β-galactosidase; lacZ fragment
   2131..2230    -  misc_feature   bom (fragment): basis of mobility region from pBR322
   2332..2367    -  CDS            rop (fragment): Rop protein, which maintains plasmids at low copy number; rop
   2462..2566    +  promoter       AmpR promoter: bla
   2567..3427    +  CDS            AmpR: β-lactamase; bla; confers resistance to ampicillin, carbenicillin, and related antibiotics
   3600..3625    +  CDS            bla(M) (fragment): β-lactamase lacking the signal sequence; bla(M); allows cytosolic expression of β-lactamase
   3728..4116    +  rep_origin     R6K γ ori: γ replication origin from E. coli plasmid R6K; requires the R6K initiator protein pi for replication
   4127..4166    +  CDS            λ integrase (fragment): integrase from phage λ; int
   4385..4493    +  oriT           oriT: incP origin of transfer
   4597..4762    +  mobile_element Tn7L: mini-Tn7 element (left end of the Tn7 transposon) Tn7
   4917..5006    -  CDS            3xMyc: 3 tandem Myc epitope tags
   5016..9119    -  CDS            dCas9: catalytically dead mutant of the Cas9 endonuclease from the Streptococcus pyogenes Type II CRISPR/Cas system RNA-guided DNA-binding protein that lacks endonuclease activity due to the D10A mutation in the RuvC catalytic domain and the H840A mutation in the HNH catalytic domain
   9140..9161    -  promoter       PLtetO-1 promoter (fragment): modified phage lambda PL promoter with tet operator sites (Lutz and Bujard, 1997)
   9161..9178    -  protein_bind   lac operator (fragment): The lac repressor binds to the lac operator to inhibit transcription in E. coli. This inhibition can be relieved by adding lactose or isopropyl-β-D-thiogalactopyranoside (IPTG). lac repressor encoded by lacI
   9235..9354    +  rep_origin     p15A ori (fragment): Plasmids containing the medium-copy-number p15A origin of replication can be propagated in E. coli cells that contain a second plasmid with the ColE1 origin.
   9559..9636    +  promoter       lacIq promoter: lacI (mutant); In the lacIq allele, a single base change in the promoter boosts expression of the lacI gene about 10-fold.
   9637..10719   +  CDS            lacI: lac repressor; lacI; The lac repressor binds to the lac operator to inhibit transcription in E. coli. This inhibition can be relieved by adding lactose or isopropyl-β-D-thiogalactopyranoside (IPTG).
  10732..10753   +  protein_bind   CAP binding site: CAP binding activates transcription in the presence of cAMP. E. coli catabolite activator protein
  10824..10910   +  ncRNA          Thr leader (fragment): Accession: RF00506 - Threonine operon leader
  11003..11020   +  protein_bind   lac operator (fragment): The lac repressor binds to the lac operator to inhibit transcription in E. coli. This inhibition can be relieved by adding lactose or isopropyl-β-D-thiogalactopyranoside (IPTG). lac repressor encoded by lacI
  11090..11157   +  misc_RNA       tracrRNA (fragment): trans-activating CRISPR RNA for the Streptococcus pyogenes CRISPR/Cas9 system
>Addgene plasmid #160677 | pJMP2849 | depositor full sequence | sequence record 311134 | pJMP2849 sequence 11307 bps
AAACGACCTCCTGGATTTGCTCAGACAGCCTTTTCGTCATTCGTTTCAGCCAAAAAACTTAAGACCGCCG
GTCTTGTCCACTACCTTGCAGTAATGCGGTGGACAGGATCGGCGGTTTTCTTTTCTCTTCTCAAGAAGTT
CCTATACTTTCTAGAGAATAGGAACTTCGGAATAGGAACTTCCTCCTGAACGGCCATAAGAACGAAGGCT
GTCTGTTGAACTCTCGAGCCGTGGAAACGGATGAAGGCACGAACCCAGTTGACATAAGCCTGTTCGGTTC
GTAAACTGTAATGCAGTGATCTAAAGAGGAGAAAGGATCTATGCGCTCACGCAACTGGTCCAGAACCTTG
ACCGAACGCAGCGGTGGTAACGGCGCAGTGGCGGTTTTCATGGCTTGTTATGACTGTTTTTTTGGGGTAC
AGTCTATGCCTCGGGCATCCAAGCAGCAAGCGCGTTACGCCGTGGGTCGATGTTTGATGTTATGGAGCAG
CAACGATGTTACGCAGCAGGGCAGTCGCCCTAAAACAAAGTTAAACATCATGAGGGAAGCGGTGATCGCC
GAAGTATCGACTCAACTATCAGAGGTAGTTGGCGTCATCGAGCGCCATCTCGAACCGACGTTGCTGGCCG
TACATTTGTACGGCTCCGCAGTGGATGGCGGCCTGAAGCCACACAGTGATATTGATTTGCTGGTTACGGT
GACCGTAAGGCTTGATGAAACAACGCGGCGAGCTTTGATCAACGACCTTTTGGAAACTTCGGCTTCCCCT
GGAGAGAGCGAGATTCTCCGCGCTGTAGAAGTCACCATTGTTGTGCACGACGACATCATTCCGTGGCGTT
ATCCAGCTAAGCGCGAACTGCAATTTGGAGAATGGCAGCGCAATGACATTCTTGCAGGTATCTTCGAGCC
AGCCACGATCGACATTGATCTGGCTATCTTGCTGACAAAAGCAAGAGAACATAGCGTTGCCTTGGTAGGT
CCAGCGGCGGAGGAACTCTTTGATCCGGTTCCTGAACAGGATCTATTTGAGGCGCTAAATGAAACCTTAA
CGCTATGGAACTCGCCGCCCGACTGGGCTGGCGATGAGCGAAATGTAGTGCTTACGTTGTCCCGCATTTG
GTACAGCGCAGTAACCGGCAAAATCGCGCCGAAGGATGTCGCTGCCGACTGGGCAATGGAGCGCCTGCCG
GCCCAGTATCAGCCCGTCATACTTGAAGCTAGACAGGCTTATCTTGGACAAGAAGAAGATCGCTTGGCCT
CGCGCGCAGATCAGTTGGAAGAATTTGTCCACTACGTGAAAGGCGAGATCACCAAGGTAGTCGGCAAATC
TCGAGCATCAGCTTCAAAAGCGCTCTGAAGTTCCTATACTTTCTAGAGAATAGGAACTTCGGAATAGGTA
CTTCAAGATCCCCAATTCGAGCTCATCGTCCGGGCCGCAAGCTCCTAGCGGCGGATTTGTCCTACTCAGG
AGAGCGTTCACCGACAAACAACAGATAAAACGAAAGGCCCAGTCTTTCGACTGAGCCTTTCGTTTTATTT
GATGCCTCAAGCTAGAGAGTCATTACCCCAGGCGTTTAAGGGCACCAATAACTGCCTTAAAAAAATTACG
CCCCGCCCTGCCACTCATCGCAGTCTAGCTTGGATTCTCACCAATAAAAAACGCCCGGCGGCAACCGAGC
GTTCTGAACAAATCCAGATGGAGTTCTGAGGTCATTACTGGATCTATCAACAGGAGTCCAAGCTCAGCTA
ATTAAGCTAGCTTATCGATACCGTCGACCTCGAACCCCACGCCCCTCTTTAATACGACGGGCAATTTGCA
CTTCAGAAAATGAAGAGTTTGCTTTAGCCATAACAAAAGTCCAGTATGCTTTTTCACAGCATAACTGGAC
TGATTTCAGTTTACAACTATTCTGTCTAGTTTAAGACTTTATTGTCATAGTTTAGATCTATTTTGTTCAG
TTTAAGACTTTATTGTCCGCCCACACCCGCTTACGCAGGGCATCCATTTATTACTCAACCGTAACCGATT
TTGCCAGGTTACGCGGCTGGTCCTCTAGCTGGCGTAATAGCGAAGAGGCCCGCACCGATCGCCCTTCCCA
ACAGTTGCGCAGCCTGAATGGCGAATGGCGCCTGATGCGGTATTTTCTCCTTACGCATCTGTGCGGTATT
TCACACCGCATATGGTGCACTCTCAGTACAATCTGCTCTGATGCCGCATAGTTAAGCCAGCCCCGACACC
CGCCAACACCCGCTGACGCGCCCTGACGGGCTTGTCTGCTCCCGGCATCCGCTTACAGACAAGCTGTGAC
CGTCTCCGGGAGCTGCATGTGTCAGAGGTTTTCACCGTCATCACCGAAACGCGCGAGACGAAAGGGCCTC
GTGATACGCCTATTTTTATAGGTTAATGTCATGATAATAATGGTTTCTTAGACGTCAGGTGGCACTTTTC
GGGGAAATGTGCGCGGAACCCCTATTTGTTTATTTTTCTAAATACATTCAAATATGTATCCGCTCATGAG
ACAATAACCCTGATAAATGCTTCAATAATATTGAAAAAGGAAGAGTATGAGTATTCAACATTTCCGTGTC
GCCCTTATTCCCTTTTTTGCGGCATTTTGCCTTCCTGTTTTTGCTCACCCAGAAACGCTGGTGAAAGTAA
AAGATGCTGAAGATCAGTTGGGTGCACGAGTGGGTTACATCGAACTGGATCTCAACAGCGGTAAGATCCT
TGAGAGTTTTCGCCCCGAAGAACGTTTTCCAATGATGAGCACTTTTAAAGTTCTGCTATGTGGCGCGGTA
TTATCCCGTATTGACGCCGGGCAAGAGCAACTCGGTCGCCGCATACACTATTCTCAGAATGACTTGGTTG
AGTACTCACCAGTCACAGAAAAGCATCTTACGGATGGCATGACAGTAAGAGAATTATGCAGTGCTGCCAT
AACCATGAGTGATAACACTGCGGCCAACTTACTTCTGACAACGATCGGAGGACCGAAGGAGCTAACCGCT
TTTTTGCACAACATGGGGGATCATGTAACTCGCCTTGATCGTTGGGAACCGGAGCTGAATGAAGCCATAC
CAAACGACGAGCGTGACACCACGATGCCTGTAGCAATGGCAACAACGTTGCGCAAACTATTAACTGGCGA
ACTACTTACTCTAGCTTCCCGGCAACAATTAATAGACTGGATGGAGGCGGATAAAGTTGCAGGACCACTT
CTGCGCTCGGCCCTTCCGGCTGGCTGGTTTATTGCTGATAAATCTGGAGCCGGTGAGCGTGGGTCCCGCG
GTATCATTGCAGCACTGGGGCCAGATGGTAAGCCCTCCCGTATCGTAGTTATCTACACGACGGGGAGTCA
GGCAACTATGGATGAACGAAATAGACAGATCGCTGAGATAGGTGCCTCACTGATTAAGCATTGGTAACTG
TCAGACCAAGTTTACTCATATATACTTTAGATTGATTTAAAACTTCATTTTTAATTTAAAAGGATCTAGG
TGAAGATCCTTTTTGATAATCTCATGACCAAAATCCCTTAACGTGAGTTTTCGTTCCACTGAGCGTCAGA
CCCCGTAGAAAAGATCAAAGGCAGTTATTGGTGCCTCACTGATTAAGCATTGGTAACTGTCAGACCAAGT
TTACTCATATATACTTTAGATTGATTTAAAACTTCATTTTTAATTTTTGCGGCCGCAAGATCCGGCCACG
ATGCGTCCGGCGTAGAGGATCTGAAGATCAGCAGTTCAACCTGTTGATAGTACGTACTAAGCTCTCATGT
TTCACGTACTAAGCTCTCATGTTTAACGTACTAAGCTCTCATGTTTAACGAACTAAACCCTCATGGCTAA
CGTACTAAGCTCTCATGGCTAACGTACTAAGCTCTCATGTTTCACGTACTAAGCTCTCATGTTTGAACAA
TAAAATTAATATAAATCAGCAACTTAAATAGCCTCTAAGGTTTTAAGTTTTATAAGAAAAAAAAGAATAT
ATAAGGCTTTTAAAGCTTTTAAGGTTTAACGGTTGTGGACAACAAGCCAGGGATGTAACGCACTGAGAAG
CCCTTAGAGCCTCTCAAAGCAATTTTGAGTGACACAGGAACACTTAACGGCTGACATGGGAATTAGCCAT
GGCATCACAGTATCGTGATGACAGAGGCAGGGAGTGCGGCCTTTTTACGGTTCCTGGCCTTTTGCTGGCC
TTTTGCTCACATGTTCTTTCCTGCGTTATCAGGGGATTCCTTAAGGTATACTTTCCGCTGCATAACCCTG
CTTCGGGGTCATTATAGCGATTTTTTCGGTATATCCATCCTTTTTCGCACGATATACAGGATTTTGCCAA
AGGGTTCGTGTAGACTTTCCTTGGTGTATCCAACGGCGTCAGCCGGGCAGGATAGGTGAAGTAGGCCCAC
CCGCGAGCGGGTGTTCCTTCTTCACTGTCCCTTATTCGCACCTGGCGGTGCTCAACGGGAATCCTGCTCT
GCGAGGCTGGCCGATAAGCTCTGATACCGCTCGCCGCAGCCGAACGACCGAGCGCAGCGGGTCAGTGAGC
GAGGAAGCGGAAGAGCCCAAACATAACAGGAAGAAAAATGCCCCGCTGTGGGCGGACAAAATAGTTGGGA
ACTGGGAGGGGTGGAAATGGAGTTTTTAAGGATTATTTAGGGAAGAGTGACAAAATAGATGGGAACTGGG
TGTAGCGTCGTAAGCTAATACGAAAATTAAAAATGACAAAATAGTTTGGAACTAGATTTCACTTATCTGG
TTCTTGAGGCGGTTAAAAGAGCCGTACTCTTCTCCGATGTCGACTAGGCCATGATGCTCATTCTGTGGGA
CCAAAACGAAAAAACACCCTTTCGGGTGTCTTTTCTGGAATTTGGTACCGAGGCTGCAAGTCCCATTAAG
GAGGCGCGCCTTATTACAGATCTTCCTCAGAGATGAGCTTCTGTTCCAGATCTTCTTCTGAAATCAACTT
TTGTTCCAGATCTTCTTCAGAGATGAGTTTCTGCTCCGCGGCCGCGTCACCTCCTAGCTGACTCAAATCA
ATGCGTGTTTCATAAAGACCAGTGATGGATTGATGGATAAGAGTGGCATCTAAAACTTCTTTTGTAGACG
TATATCGTTTACGATCAATTGTTGTATCAAAATATTTAAAAGCAGCGGGAGCTCCAAGATTCGTCAACGT
AAATAAATGAATAATATTTTCTGCTTGTTCACGTATTGGTTTGTCTCTATGTTTGTTATATGCACTAAGA
ACTTTATCTAAATTGGCATCTGCTAAAATAACACGCTTAGAAAATTCACTGATTTGCTCAATAATCTCAT
CTAAATAATGCTTATGCTGCTCCACAAACAATTGTTTTTGTTCGTTATCTTCTGGACTACCCTTCAACTT
TTCATAATGACTAGCTAAATATAAAAAATTCACATATTTGCTTGGCAGAGCCAGCTCATTTCCTTTTTGT
AATTCTCCGGCACTAGCCAGCATCCGTTTACGACCGTTTTCTAACTCAAAAAGACTATATTTAGGTAGTT
TAATGATTAAGTCTTTTTTAACTTCCTTATATCCTTTAGCTTCTAAAAAGTCAATCGGATTTTTTTCAAA
GGAACTTCTTTCCATAATTGTGATCCCTAGTAACTCTTTAACGGATTTTAACTTCTTCGATTTCCCTTTT
TCCACCTTAGCAACCACTAGGACTGAATAAGCTACCGTTGGACTATCAAAACCACCATATTTTTTTGGAT
CCCAGTCTTTTTTACGAGCAATAAGCTTGTCCGAATTTCTTTTTGGTAAAATTGACTCCTTGGAGAATCC
GCCTGTCTGTACTTCTGTTTTCTTGACAATATTGACTTGGGGCATGGACAATACTTTGCGCACTGTGGCA
AAATCTCGCCCTTTATCCCAGACAATTTCTCCAGTTTCCCCATTAGTTTCGATTAGAGGGCGTTTGCGAA
TCTCTCCATTTGCAAGTGTAATTTCTGTTTTGAAGAAGTTCATGATATTAGAGTAAAAGAAATATTTTGC
GGTTGCTTTGCCTATTTCTTGCTCAGACTTAGCAATCATTTTACGAACATCATAAACTTTATAATCACCA
TAGACAAACTCCGATTCAAGTTTTGGATATTTCTTAATCAAAGCAGTTCCAACGACGGCATTTAGATACG
CATCATGGGCATGATGGTAATTGTTAATCTCACGTACTTTATAGAATTGGAAATCTTTTCGGAAGTCAGA
AACTAATTTAGATTTTAAGGTAATCACTTTAACCTCTCGAATAAGTTTATCATTTTCATCGTATTTAGTA
TTCATGCGACTATCCAAAATTTGTGCCACATGCTTAGTGATTTGGCGAGTTTCAACCAATTGGCGTTTGA
TAAAACCAGCTTTATCAAGTTCACTCAAACCTCCACGTTCAGCTTTCGTTAAATTATCAAACTTACGTTG
AGTGATTAACTTGGCGTTTAGAAGTTGTCTCCAATAGTTTTTCATCTTTTTGACTACTTCTTCACTTGGA
ACGTTATCCGATTTACCACGATTTTTATCAGAACGCGTTAAGACCTTATTGTCTATTGAATCGTCTTTAA
GGAAACTTTGTGGAACAATGGCATCGACATCATAATCACTTAAACGATTAATATCTAATTCTTGGTCCAC
ATACATGTCTCTTCCATTTTGGAGATAATAGAGATAGAGCTTTTCATTTTGCAATTGAGTATTTTCAACA
GGATGCTCTTTAAGAATCTGACTTCCTAATTCTTTGATACCTTCTTCGATTCGTTTCATACGCTCTCGCG
AATTTTTCTGGCCCTTTTGAGTTGTCTGATTTTCACGTGCCATTTCAATAACGATATTTTCTGGCTTATG
CCGCCCCATTACTTTGACCAATTCATCAACAACTTTTACAGTCTGTAAAATACCTTTTTTAATAGCAGGG
CTACCAGCTAAATTTGCAATATGTTCATGTAAACTATCGCCTTGTCCAGACACTTGTGCTTTTTGAATAT
CTTCTTTAAATGTCAAACTATCATCATGGATCAGCTGCATAAAATTGCGATTGGCAAAACCATCTGATTT
CAAAAAATCTAATATTGTTTTGCCAGATTGCTTATCCCTAATACCATTAATCAATTTTCGAGACAAACGT
CCCCAACCAGTATAACGGCGACGTTTAAGCTGTTTCATCACCTTATCATCAAAGAGGTGAGCATATGTTT
TAAGTCTTTCCTCAATCATCTCCCTATCTTCAAATAAGGTCAATGTTAAAACAATATCCTCTAAGATATC
TTCATTTTCTTCATTATCCAAAAAATCTTTATCTTTAATAATTTTTAGCAAATCATGGTAGGTACCTAAT
GAAGCATTAAATCTATCTTCAACTCCTGAAATTTCAACACTATCAAAACATTCTATTTTTTTGAAATAAT
CTTCTTTTAATTGCTTAACGGTTACTTTTCGATTTGTTTTGAAGAGTAAATCAACAATGGCTTTCTTCTG
TTCACCTGAAAGAAATGCTGGTTTTCGCATTCCTTCAGTAACATATTTGACCTTTGTCAATTCGTTATAA
ACCGTAAAATACTCATAAAGCAAACTATGTTTTGGTAGTACTTTTTCATTTGGAAGATTTTTATCAAAGT
TTGTCATGCGTTCAATAAATGATTGAGCTGAAGCACCTTTATCGACAACTTCTTCAAAATTCCATGGGGT
AATTGTTTCTTCAGACTTCCGAGTCATCCATGCAAAACGACTATTGCCACGCGCCAATGGACCAACATAA
TAAGGGATTCGAAAAGTCAAGATTTTTTCAATCTTCTCACGATTGTCTTTTAAAAATGGATAAAAATCTT
CTTGTCGTCTCAAAATAGCATGCAGCTCACCCAAGTGAATTTGATGGGGAATAGAGCCGTTGTCAAAGGT
CCGTTGCTTGCGCAGCAAATCTTCACGATTTAGTTTCACCAATAATTCCTCAGTACCATCCATTTTTTCT
AAAATTGGTTTGATAAATTTATAAAATTCTTCTTGGCTAGCTCCCCCATCAATATAACCTGCATATCCGT
TTTTTGATTGATCAAAAAAGATTTCTTTATACTTTTCTGGAAGTTGTTGTCGAACTAAAGCTTTTAAAAG
AGTCAAGTCTTGATGATGTTCATCGTAGCGTTTAATCATTGAAGCTGATAGGGGAGCCTTAGTTATTTCA
GTATTTACTCTTAGGATATCTGAAAGTAAAATAGCATCTGATAAATTCTTAGCTGCCAAAAACAAATCAG
CATATTGATCTCCAATTTGCGCCAATAAATTATCTAAATCATCATCGTAAGTATCTTTTGAAAGCTGTAA
TTTAGCATCTTCTGCCAAATCAAAATTTGATTTAAAATTAGGGGTCAAACCCAATGACAAAGCAATGAGA
TTCCCAAATAAGCCATTTTTCTTCTCACCGGGGAGCTGAGCAATGAGATTTTCTAATCGTCTTGATTTAC
TCAATCGTGCAGAAAGAATCGCTTTAGCATCTACTCCACTTGCGTTAATAGGGTTTTCTTCAAATAATTG
ATTGTAGGTTTGTACCAACTGGATAAATAGTTTGTCCACATCACTATTATCAGGATTTAAATCTCCCTCA
ATCAAAAAATGACCACGAAACTTAATCATATGCGCTAAGGCCAAATAGATTAAGCGCAAATCCGCTTTAT
CAGTAGAATCTACCAATTTTTTTCGCAGATGATAGATAGTTGGATATTTCTCATGATAAGCAACTTCATC
TACTATATTTCCAAAAATAGGATGACGTTCATGCTTCTTATCTTCTTCCACCAAAAAAGACTCTTCAAGT
CGATGAAAGAAACTATCATCTACTTTCGCCATCTCATTTGAAAAAATCTCCTGTAGATAACAAATACGAT
TCTTCCGACGTGTATACCTTCTACGAGCTGTCCGTTTGAGACGAGTCGCTTCCGCTGTCTCTCCACTGTC
AAATAAAAGAGCCCCTATAAGATTTTTTTTGATACTGTGGCGGTCTGTATTTCCCAGAACCTTGAACTTT
TTAGACGGAACCTTATATTCATCAGTGATCACCGCCCATCCGACGCTATTTGTGCCGATAGCTAAGCCTA
TTGAGTATTTCTTATCCATACTAGTTTTCCTGTGTGAAACCTGCTGATGTGCTCAGTATCTTGTTATCCG
CTCACAATGTCAATGTTATCCGCTCACATTTATAATATTTTATCTGATTAATAAGATGATCTTCTTGAGA
TCGTTTTGGTCTGCGCGTAATCTCTTGCTCTGAAAACGAAAAAACCGCCTTGCAGGGCGGTTTTTCGAAG
GTTCTCTGAGCTACCAACTCTTTGAACCGAGGTAACTGGCTTGGTGATAAGCTGTCAAACCAGATCAATT
CGCACTAGTCTGCAGACGTAAAAAAAGCGGCGTGGTTAGCCGCTTTTTTAATTGCCGGAGCGCAATAAAA
AAGCCCCCGGAAGGTGATCTTCCGGGGGCTTTCTCATGCGTTGCTTGTATTGAAAATGGGGGCCATGCCT
ACCTATCTGCCTCCCGGGAAGCGGCATGCATTTACGTTGACACCATCGAATGGTGCAAAACCTTTCGCGG
TATGGCATGATAGCGCCCGGAAGAGAGTCAATTCAGGGTGGTGAATGTGAAACCAGTAACGTTATACGAT
GTCGCAGAGTATGCCGGTGTCTCTTATCAGACCGTTTCCCGCGTGGTGAACCAGGCCAGCCACGTTTCTG
CGAAAACGCGGGAAAAAGTGGAAGCGGCGATGGCGGAGCTGAATTACATTCCCAACCGCGTGGCACAACA
ACTGGCGGGCAAACAGTCGTTGCTGATTGGCGTTGCCACCTCCAGTCTGGCCCTGCACGCGCCGTCGCAA
ATTGTCGCGGCGATTAAATCTCGCGCCGATCAACTGGGTGCCAGCGTGGTGGTGTCGATGGTAGAACGAA
GCGGCGTCGAAGCCTGTAAAGCGGCGGTGCACAATCTTCTCGCGCAACGCGTCAGTGGGCTGATCATTAA
CTATCCGCTGGATGACCAGGATGCCATTGCTGTGGAAGCTGCCTGCACTAATGTTCCGGCGTTATTTCTT
GATGTCTCTGACCAGACACCCATCAACAGTATTATTTTCTCCCATGAAGATGGTACGCGACTGGGCGTGG
AGCATCTGGTCGCATTGGGTCACCAGCAAATCGCGCTGTTAGCGGGCCCATTAAGTTCTGTCTCGGCGCG
TCTGCGTCTGGCTGGCTGGCATAAATATCTCACTCGCAATCAAATTCAGCCGATAGCGGAACGGGAAGGC
GACTGGAGTGCCATGTCCGGTTTTCAACAAACCATGCAAATGCTGAATGAGGGCATCGTTCCCACTGCGA
TGCTGGTTGCCAACGATCAGATGGCGCTGGGCGCAATGCGCGCCATTACCGAGTCCGGGCTGCGCGTTGG
TGCGGATATCTCGGTAGTGGGATACGACGATACCGAAGATAGCTCATGTTATATCCCGCCGTTAACCACC
ATCAAACAGGATTTTCGCCTGCTGGGGCAAACCAGCGTGGACCGCTTGCTGCAACTCTCTCAGGGCCAGG
CGGTGAAGGGCAATCAGCTGTTGCCCGTCTCACTGGTGAAAAGAAAAACCACCCTGGCGCCCAATACGCA
AACCGCCTCTCCCCGCGCGTTGGCCGATTCATTAATGCAGCTGGCACGACAGGTTTCCCGACTGGAAAGC
GGGCAGTGAGCGCAACGCAATTAATGTAAGTTAGCTCACTCATTAGGCACCCCACCCGGGTCCTTGAGCC
CCATTATCACCTCCAAAGCCTTCTCGTCTGGTCAGTTTCACCTGTTTTACGTAAAAACCCGCTTCGGCGG
GTTTTTACTTTTGGGGAAACACAGAAAAAAGCCCGCACCTGACAGTGCGGGCTTTTTTTTTCGACCAAAG
GTGCGACTACTCTTGCCTACTACCTATCGACTGAGCTGAAAGAATTCCTAAAGATCTATAAATGTGAGCG
GATAACATTGACATTGTGAGCGGATAACAAGATACTTCTAGTTGAGACCAACTTTGGTCTCCACCATAGC
GGTCGGTCTCTGTTTAAGAGCTATGCTGGAAACAGCATAGCAAGTTTAAATAAGGCTAGTCCGTTATCAA
CTTGAAAAAGTGGCACCGAGTCGGTGCTTTTTTTTTGAATTCATGTGGCTGACCGTTCTGTTGTCTCTCG
CTCTTCCGAGTAGACGAACAATAAGGCCTCCCTAACGGGGGGCCTTTTTTATTGATAACAAAAGTCAGTG
CTTCCGCTATTTCCAAAATACCGGGCTAATACGGTTT
