Features (pLannotate 1.2.2; 32 found; start..end, strand, type, name):
    135..182     -  protein_bind   FRT: FLP-mediated recombination occurs in the 8-bp core sequence TCTAGAAA (Turan and Bode, 2011). FLP recombinase from the Saccharomyces cerevisiae 2μ plasmid
    259..287     +  promoter       Pc promoter: intI1 (promoter lies within the coding sequence); class 1 integron promoter
    320..391     -  CDS            int (fragment): INT2_ECOLX - Protein inferred from homology: Swiss-Prot protein existence level 3. Putative integrase believed to be involved in the insertion of antibiotic resistance genes into plasmids and transposons. From Escherichia coli.
    477..533     +  CDS            GmR (fragment): gentamycin acetyltransferase; aacC1; confers resistance to gentamycin
    540..1328    +  CDS            aadA: S3AD_ECOLX - Experimental evidence at protein level: Swiss-Prot protein existence level 1. Mediates bacterial resistance to the antibiotics streptomycin and spectinomycin. From Escherichia coli.
   1357..1390    -  protein_bind   FRT (minimal): supports FLP-mediated excision but not integration (Turan and Bode, 2011) FLP recombinase from the Saccharomyces cerevisiae 2μ plasmid
   1455..1541    -  terminator     rrnB T1 terminator: Escherichia coli rrnB; transcription terminator T1 from the E. coli rrnB gene
   1605..1634    -  CDS            CmR (fragment): chloramphenicol acetyltransferase confers resistance to chloramphenicol
   1644..1738    -  terminator     lambda t0 terminator: transcription terminator from phage lambda
   1759..1783    +  misc_feature   MCS (fragment): pBluescript multiple cloning site
   1787..1985    +  mobile_element Tn7R (fragment): mini-Tn7 element (right end of the Tn7 transposon) Tn7
   2057..2125    +  CDS            lacZα (fragment): LacZα fragment of β-galactosidase; lacZ fragment
   2131..2230    -  misc_feature   bom (fragment): basis of mobility region from pBR322
   2332..2367    -  CDS            rop (fragment): Rop protein, which maintains plasmids at low copy number; rop
   2462..2566    +  promoter       AmpR promoter: bla
   2567..3427    +  CDS            AmpR: β-lactamase; bla; confers resistance to ampicillin, carbenicillin, and related antibiotics
   3600..3625    +  CDS            bla(M) (fragment): β-lactamase lacking the signal sequence; bla(M); allows cytosolic expression of β-lactamase
   3728..4116    +  rep_origin     R6K γ ori: γ replication origin from E. coli plasmid R6K; requires the R6K initiator protein pi for replication
   4127..4166    +  CDS            λ integrase (fragment): integrase from phage λ; int
   4385..4493    +  oriT           oriT: incP origin of transfer
   4597..4762    +  mobile_element Tn7L: mini-Tn7 element (left end of the Tn7 transposon) Tn7
   4917..5006    -  CDS            3xMyc: 3 tandem Myc epitope tags
   5016..9119    -  CDS            dCas9: catalytically dead mutant of the Cas9 endonuclease from the Streptococcus pyogenes Type II CRISPR/Cas system RNA-guided DNA-binding protein that lacks endonuclease activity due to the D10A mutation in the RuvC catalytic domain and the H840A mutation in the HNH catalytic domain
   9140..9161    -  promoter       PLtetO-1 promoter (fragment): modified phage lambda PL promoter with tet operator sites (Lutz and Bujard, 1997)
   9161..9178    -  protein_bind   lac operator (fragment): The lac repressor binds to the lac operator to inhibit transcription in E. coli. This inhibition can be relieved by adding lactose or isopropyl-β-D-thiogalactopyranoside (IPTG). lac repressor encoded by lacI
   9235..9354    +  rep_origin     p15A ori (fragment): Plasmids containing the medium-copy-number p15A origin of replication can be propagated in E. coli cells that contain a second plasmid with the ColE1 origin.
   9559..9636    +  promoter       lacIq promoter: lacI (mutant); In the lacIq allele, a single base change in the promoter boosts expression of the lacI gene about 10-fold.
   9637..10719   +  CDS            lacI: lac repressor; lacI; The lac repressor binds to the lac operator to inhibit transcription in E. coli. This inhibition can be relieved by adding lactose or isopropyl-β-D-thiogalactopyranoside (IPTG).
  10732..10753   +  protein_bind   CAP binding site: CAP binding activates transcription in the presence of cAMP. E. coli catabolite activator protein
  10824..10910   +  ncRNA          Thr leader (fragment): Accession: RF00506 - Threonine operon leader
  11003..11020   +  protein_bind   lac operator (fragment): The lac repressor binds to the lac operator to inhibit transcription in E. coli. This inhibition can be relieved by adding lactose or isopropyl-β-D-thiogalactopyranoside (IPTG). lac repressor encoded by lacI
  11090..11157   +  misc_RNA       tracrRNA (fragment): trans-activating CRISPR RNA for the Streptococcus pyogenes CRISPR/Cas9 system
>Addgene plasmid #160677 | pJMP2849 | addgene full sequence | sequence record 320852 | Addgene NGS Result
AAACGACCTCCTGGATTTGCTCAGACAGCCTTTTCGTCATTCGTTTCAGCCAAAAAACTTAAGACCGCCG
GTCTTGTCCACTACCTTGCAGTAATGCGGTGGACAGGATCGGCGGTTTTCTTTTCTCTTCTCAAGAAGTT
CCTATACTTTCTAGAGAATAGGAACTTCGGAATAGGAACTTCCTCCTGAACGGCCATAAGAACGAAGGCT
GTCTGTTGAACTCTCGAGCCGTGGAAACGGATGAAGGCACGAACCCAGTTGACATAAGCCTGTTCGGTTC
GTAAACTGTAATGCAGTGATCTAAAGAGGAGAAAGGATCTATGCGCTCACGCAACTGGTCCAGAACCTTG
ACCGAACGCAGCGGTGGTAACGGCGCAGTGGCGGTTTTCATGGCTTGTTATGACTGTTTTTTTGGGGTAC
AGTCTATGCCTCGGGCATCCAAGCAGCAAGCGCGTTACGCCGTGGGTCGATGTTTGATGTTATGGAGCAG
CAACGATGTTACGCAGCAGGGCAGTCGCCCTAAAACAAAGTTAAACATCATGAGGGAAGCGGTGATCGCC
GAAGTATCGACTCAACTATCAGAGGTAGTTGGCGTCATCGAGCGCCATCTCGAACCGACGTTGCTGGCCG
TACATTTGTACGGCTCCGCAGTGGATGGCGGCCTGAAGCCACACAGTGATATTGATTTGCTGGTTACGGT
GACCGTAAGGCTTGATGAAACAACGCGGCGAGCTTTGATCAACGACCTTTTGGAAACTTCGGCTTCCCCT
GGAGAGAGCGAGATTCTCCGCGCTGTAGAAGTCACCATTGTTGTGCACGACGACATCATTCCGTGGCGTT
ATCCAGCTAAGCGCGAACTGCAATTTGGAGAATGGCAGCGCAATGACATTCTTGCAGGTATCTTCGAGCC
AGCCACGATCGACATTGATCTGGCTATCTTGCTGACAAAAGCAAGAGAACATAGCGTTGCCTTGGTAGGT
CCAGCGGCGGAGGAACTCTTTGATCCGGTTCCTGAACAGGATCTATTTGAGGCGCTAAATGAAACCTTAA
CGCTATGGAACTCGCCGCCCGACTGGGCTGGCGATGAGCGAAATGTAGTGCTTACGTTGTCCCGCATTTG
GTACAGCGCAGTAACCGGCAAAATCGCGCCGAAGGATGTCGCTGCCGACTGGGCAATGGAGCGCCTGCCG
GCCCAGTATCAGCCCGTCATACTTGAAGCTAGACAGGCTTATCTTGGACAAGAAGAAGATCGCTTGGCCT
CGCGCGCAGATCAGTTGGAAGAATTTGTCCACTACGTGAAAGGCGAGATCACCAAGGTAGTCGGCAAATC
TCGAGCATCAGCTTCAAAAGCGCTCTGAAGTTCCTATACTTTCTAGAGAATAGGAACTTCGGAATAGGTA
CTTCAAGATCCCCAATTCGAGCTCATCGTCCGGGCCGCAAGCTCCTAGCGGCGGATTTGTCCTACTCAGG
AGAGCGTTCACCGACAAACAACAGATAAAACGAAAGGCCCAGTCTTTCGACTGAGCCTTTCGTTTTATTT
GATGCCTCAAGCTAGAGAGTCATTACCCCAGGCGTTTAAGGGCACCAATAACTGCCTTAAAAAAATTACG
CCCCGCCCTGCCACTCATCGCAGTCTAGCTTGGATTCTCACCAATAAAAAACGCCCGGCGGCAACCGAGC
GTTCTGAACAAATCCAGATGGAGTTCTGAGGTCATTACTGGATCTATCAACAGGAGTCCAAGCTCAGCTA
ATTAAGCTAGCTTATCGATACCGTCGACCTCGAACCCCACGCCCCTCTTTAATACGACGGGCAATTTGCA
CTTCAGAAAATGAAGAGTTTGCTTTAGCCATAACAAAAGTCCAGTATGCTTTTTCACAGCATAACTGGAC
TGATTTCAGTTTACAACTATTCTGTCTAGTTTAAGACTTTATTGTCATAGTTTAGATCTATTTTGTTCAG
TTTAAGACTTTATTGTCCGCCCACACCTGCTTACGCAGGGCATCCATTTATTACTCAACCGTAACCGATT
TTGCCAGGTTACGCGGCTGGTCCTCTAGCTGGCGTAATAGCGAAGAGGCCCGCACCGATCGCCCTTCCCA
ACAGTTGCGCAGCCTGAATGGCGAATGGCGCCTGATGCGGTATTTTCTCCTTACGCATCTGTGCGGTATT
TCACACCGCATATGGTGCACTCTCAGTACAATCTGCTCTGATGCCGCATAGTTAAGCCAGCCCCGACACC
CGCCAACACCCGCTGACGCGCCCTGACGGGCTTGTCTGCTCCCGGCATCCGCTTACAGACAAGCTGTGAC
CGTCTCCGGGAGCTGCATGTGTCAGAGGTTTTCACCGTCGTCACCGAAACGCGCGAGACGAAAGGGCCTC
GTGATACGCCTATTTTTATAGGTTAATGTCATGATAATAATGGTTTCTTAGACGTCAGGTGGCACTTTTC
GGGGAAATGTGCGCGGAACCCCTATTTGTTTATTTTTCTAAATACATTCAAATATGTATCCGCTCATGAG
ACAATAACCCTGATAAATGCTTCAATAATATTGAAAAAGGAAGAGTATGAGTATTCAACATTTCCGTGTC
GCCCTTATTCCCTTTTTTGCGGCATTTTGCCTTCCTGTTTTTGCTCACCCAGAAACGCTGGTGAAAGTAA
AAGATGCTGAAGATCAGTTGGGTGCACGAGTGGGTTACATCGAACTGGATCTCAACAGCGGTAAGATCCT
TGAGAGTTTTCGCCCCGAAGAACGTTTTCCAATGATGAGCACTTTTAAAGTTCTGCTATGTGGCGCGGTA
TTATCCCGTATTGACGCCGGGCAAGAGCAACTCGGTCGCCGCATACACTATTCTCAGAATGACTTGGTTG
AGTACTCACCAGTCACAGAAAAGCATCTTACGGATGGCATGACAGTAAGAGAATTATGCAGTGCTGCCAT
AACCATGAGTGATAACACTGCGGCCAACTTACTTCTGACAACGATCGGAGGACCGAAGGAGCTAACCGCT
TTTTTGCACAACATGGGGGATCATGTAACTCGCCTTGATCGTTGGGAACCGGAGCTGAATGAAGCCATAC
CAAACGACGAGCGTGACACCACGATGCCTGTAGCAATGGCAACAACGTTGCGCAAACTATTAACTGGCGA
ACTACTTACTCTAGCTTCCCGGCAACAATTAATAGACTGGATGGAGGCGGATAAAGTTGCAGGACCACTT
CTGCGCTCGGCCCTTCCGGCTGGCTGGTTTATTGCTGATAAATCTGGAGCCGGTGAGCGTGGGTCCCGCG
GTATCATTGCAGCACTGGGGCCAGATGGTAAGCCCTCCCGTATCGTAGTTATCTACACGACGGGGAGTCA
GGCAACTATGGATGAACGAAATAGACAGATCGCTGAGATAGGTGCCTCACTGATTAAGCATTGGTAACTG
TCAGACCAAGTTTACTCATATATACTTTAGATTGATTTAAAACTTCATTTTTAATTTAAAAGGATCTAGG
TGAAGATCCTTTTTGATAATCTCATGACCAAAATCCCTTAACGTGAGTTTTCGTTCCACTGAGCGTCAGA
CCCCGTAGAAAAGATCAAAGGCAGTTATTGGTGCCTCACTGATTAAGCATTGGTAACTGTCAGACCAAGT
TTACTCATATATACTTTAGATTGATTTAAAACTTCATTTTTAATTTTTGCGGCCGCAAGATCCGGCCACG
ATGCGTCCGGCGTAGAGGATCTGAAGATCAGCAGTTCAACCTGTTGATAGTACGTACTAAGCTCTCATGT
TTCACGTACTAAGCTCTCATGTTTAACGTACTAAGCTCTCATGTTTAACGAACTAAACCCTCATGGCTAA
CGTACTAAGCTCTCATGGCTAACGTACTAAGCTCTCATGTTTCACGTACTAAGCTCTCATGTTTGAACAA
TAAAATTAATATAAATCAGCAACTTAAATAGCCTCTAAGGTTTTAAGTTTTATAAGAAAAAAAAGAATAT
ATAAGGCTTTTAAAGCTTTTAAGGTTTAACGGTTGTGGACAACAAGCCAGGGATGTAACGCACTGAGAAG
CCCTTAGAGCCTCTCAAAGCAATTTTGAGTGACACAGGAACACTTAACGGCTGACATGGGAATTAGCCAT
GGCATCACAGTATCGTGATGACAGAGGCAGGGAGTGCGGCCTTTTTACGGTTCCTGGCCTTTTGCTGGCC
TTTTGCTCACATGTTCTTTCCTGCGTTATCAGGGGATTCCTTAAGGTATACTTTCCGCTGCATAACCCTG
CTTCGGGGTCATTATAGCGATTTTTTCGGTATATCCATCCTTTTTCGCACGATATACAGGATTTTGCCAA
AGGGTTCGTGTAGACTTTCCTTGGTGTATCCAACGGCGTCAGCCGGGCAGGATAGGTGAAGTAGGCCCAC
CCGCGAGCGGGTGTTCCTTCTTCACTGTCCCTTATTCGCACCTGGCGGTGCTCAACGGGAATCCTGCTCT
GCGAGGCTGGCCGATAAGCTCTGATACCGCTCGCCGCAGCCGAACGACCGAGCGCAGCGGGTCAGTGAGC
GAGGAAGCGGAAGAGCCCAAACATAACAGGAAGAAAAATGCCCCGCTGTGGGCGGACAAAATAGTTGGGA
ACTGGGAGGGGTGGAAATGGAGTTTTTAAGGATTATTTAGGGAAGAGTGACAAAATAGATGGGAACTGGG
TGTAGCGTCGTAAGCTAATACGAAAATTAAAAATGACAAAATAGTTTGGAACTAGATTTCACTTATCTGG
TTCTTGAGGCGGTTAAAAGAGCCGTACTCTTCTCCGATGTCGACTAGGCCATGATGCTCATTCTGTGGGA
CCAAAACGAAAAAACACCCTTTCGGGTGTCTTTTCTGGAATTTGGTACCGAGGCTGCAAGTCCCATTAAG
GAGGCGCGCCTTATTACAGATCTTCCTCAGAGATGAGCTTCTGTTCCAGATCTTCTTCTGAAATCAACTT
TTGTTCCAGATCTTCTTCAGAGATGAGTTTCTGCTCCGCGGCCGCGTCACCTCCTAGCTGACTCAAATCA
ATGCGTGTTTCATAAAGACCAGTGATGGATTGATGGATAAGAGTGGCATCTAAAACTTCTTTTGTAGACG
TATATCGTTTACGATCAATTGTTGTATCAAAATATTTAAAAGCAGCGGGAGCTCCAAGATTCGTCAACGT
AAATAAATGAATAATATTTTCTGCTTGTTCACGTATTGGTTTGTCTCTATGTTTGTTATATGCACTAAGA
ACTTTATCTAAATTGGCATCTGCTAAAATAACACGCTTAGAAAATTCACTGATTTGCTCAATAATCTCAT
CTAAATAATGCTTATGCTGCTCCACAAACAATTGTTTTTGTTCGTTATCTTCTGGACTACCCTTCAACTT
TTCATAATGACTAGCTAAATATAAAAAATTCACATATTTGCTTGGCAGAGCCAGCTCATTTCCTTTTTGT
AATTCTCCGGCACTAGCCAGCATCCGTTTACGACCGTTTTCTAACTCAAAAAGACTATATTTAGGTAGTT
TAATGATTAAGTCTTTTTTAACTTCCTTATATCCTTTAGCTTCTAAAAAGTCAATCGGATTTTTTTCAAA
GGAACTTCTTTCCATAATTGTGATCCCTAGTAACTCTTTAACGGATTTTAACTTCTTCGATTTCCCTTTT
TCCACCTTAGCAACCACTAGGACTGAATAAGCTACCGTTGGACTATCAAAACCACCATATTTTTTTGGAT
CCCAGTCTTTTTTACGAGCAATAAGCTTGTCCGAATTTCTTTTTGGTAAAATTGACTCCTTGGAGAATCC
GCCTGTCTGTACTTCTGTTTTCTTGACAATATTGACTTGGGGCATGGACAATACTTTGCGCACTGTGGCA
AAATCTCGCCCTTTATCCCAGACAATTTCTCCAGTTTCCCCATTAGTTTCGATTAGAGGGCGTTTGCGAA
TCTCTCCATTTGCAAGTGTAATTTCTGTTTTGAAGAAGTTCATGATATTAGAGTAAAAGAAATATTTTGC
GGTTGCTTTGCCTATTTCTTGCTCAGACTTAGCAATCATTTTACGAACATCATAAACTTTATAATCACCA
TAGACAAACTCCGATTCAAGTTTTGGATATTTCTTAATCAAAGCAGTTCCAACGACGGCATTTAGATACG
CATCATGGGCATGATGGTAATTGTTAATCTCACGTACTTTATAGAATTGGAAATCTTTTCGGAAGTCAGA
AACTAATTTAGATTTTAAGGTAATCACTTTAACCTCTCGAATAAGTTTATCATTTTCATCGTATTTAGTA
TTCATGCGACTATCCAAAATTTGTGCCACATGCTTAGTGATTTGGCGAGTTTCAACCAATTGGCGTTTGA
TAAAACCAGCTTTATCAAGTTCACTCAAACCTCCACGTTCAGCTTTCGTTAAATTATCAAACTTACGTTG
AGTGATTAACTTGGCGTTTAGAAGTTGTCTCCAATAGTTTTTCATCTTTTTGACTACTTCTTCACTTGGA
ACGTTATCCGATTTACCACGATTTTTATCAGAACGCGTTAAGACCTTATTGTCTATTGAATCGTCTTTAA
GGAAACTTTGTGGAACAATGGCATCGACATCATAATCACTTAAACGATTAATATCTAATTCTTGGTCCAC
ATACATGTCTCTTCCATTTTGGAGATAATAGAGATAGAGCTTTTCATTTTGCAATTGAGTATTTTCAACA
GGATGCTCTTTAAGAATCTGACTTCCTAATTCTTTGATACCTTCTTCGATTCGTTTCATACGCTCTCGCG
AATTTTTCTGGCCCTTTTGAGTTGTCTGATTTTCACGTGCCATTTCAATAACGATATTTTCTGGCTTATG
CCGCCCCATTACTTTGACCAATTCATCAACAACTTTTACAGTCTGTAAAATACCTTTTTTAATAGCAGGG
CTACCAGCTAAATTTGCAATATGTTCATGTAAACTATCGCCTTGTCCAGACACTTGTGCTTTTTGAATAT
CTTCTTTAAATGTCAAACTATCATCATGGATCAGCTGCATAAAATTGCGATTGGCAAAACCATCTGATTT
CAAAAAATCTAATATTGTTTTGCCAGATTGCTTATCCCTAATACCATTAATCAATTTTCGAGACAAACGT
CCCCAACCAGTATAACGGCGACGTTTAAGCTGTTTCATCACCTTATCATCAAAGAGGTGAGCATATGTTT
TAAGTCTTTCCTCAATCATCTCCCTATCTTCAAATAAGGTCAATGTTAAAACAATATCCTCTAAGATATC
TTCATTTTCTTCATTATCCAAAAAATCTTTATCTTTAATAATTTTTAGCAAATCATGGTAGGTACCTAAT
GAAGCATTAAATCTATCTTCAACTCCTGAAATTTCAACACTATCAAAACATTCTATTTTTTTGAAATAAT
CTTCTTTTAATTGCTTAACGGTTACTTTTCGATTTGTTTTGAAGAGTAAATCAACAATGGCTTTCTTCTG
TTCACCTGAAAGAAATGCTGGTTTTCGCATTCCTTCAGTAACATATTTGACCTTTGTCAATTCGTTATAA
ACCGTAAAATACTCATAAAGCAAACTATGTTTTGGTAGTACTTTTTCATTTGGAAGATTTTTATCAAAGT
TTGTCATGCGTTCAATAAATGATTGAGCTGAAGCACCTTTATCGACAACTTCTTCAAAATTCCATGGGGT
AATTGTTTCTTCAGACTTCCGAGTCATCCATGCAAAACGACTATTGCCACGCGCCAATGGACCAACATAA
TAAGGGATTCGAAAAGTCAAGATTTTTTCAATCTTCTCACGATTGTCTTTTAAAAATGGATAAAAATCTT
CTTGTCGTCTCAAAATAGCATGCAGCTCACCCAAGTGAATTTGATGGGGAATAGAGCCGTTGTCAAAGGT
CCGTTGCTTGCGCAGCAAATCTTCACGATTTAGTTTCACCAATAATTCCTCAGTACCATCCATTTTTTCT
AAAATTGGTTTGATAAATTTATAAAATTCTTCTTGGCTAGCTCCCCCATCAATATAACCTGCATATCCGT
TTTTTGATTGATCAAAAAAGATTTCTTTATACTTTTCTGGAAGTTGTTGTCGAACTAAAGCTTTTAAAAG
AGTCAAGTCTTGATGATGTTCATCGTAGCGTTTAATCATTGAAGCTGATAGGGGAGCCTTAGTTATTTCA
GTATTTACTCTTAGGATATCTGAAAGTAAAATAGCATCTGATAAATTCTTAGCTGCCAAAAACAAATCAG
CATATTGATCTCCAATTTGCGCCAATAAATTATCTAAATCATCATCGTAAGTATCTTTTGAAAGCTGTAA
TTTAGCATCTTCTGCCAAATCAAAATTTGATTTAAAATTAGGGGTCAAACCCAATGACAAAGCAATGAGA
TTCCCAAATAAGCCATTTTTCTTCTCACCGGGGAGCTGAGCAATGAGATTTTCTAATCGTCTTGATTTAC
TCAATCGTGCAGAAAGAATCGCTTTAGCATCTACTCCACTTGCGTTAATAGGGTTTTCTTCAAATAATTG
ATTGTAGGTTTGTACCAACTGGATAAATAGTTTGTCCACATCACTATTATCAGGATTTAAATCTCCCTCA
ATCAAAAAATGACCACGAAACTTAATCATATGCGCTAAGGCCAAATAGATTAAGCGCAAATCCGCTTTAT
CAGTAGAATCTACCAATTTTTTTCGCAGATGATAGATAGTTGGATATTTCTCATGATAAGCAACTTCATC
TACTATATTTCCAAAAATAGGATGACGTTCATGCTTCTTATCTTCTTCCACCAAAAAAGACTCTTCAAGT
CGATGAAAGAAACTATCATCTACTTTCGCCATCTCATTTGAAAAAATCTCCTGTAGATAACAAATACGAT
TCTTCCGACGTGTATACCTTCTACGAGCTGTCCGTTTGAGACGAGTCGCTTCCGCTGTCTCTCCACTGTC
AAATAAAAGAGCCCCTATAAGATTTTTTTTGATACTGTGGCGGTCTGTATTTCCCAGAACCTTGAACTTT
TTAGACGGAACCTTATATTCATCAGTGATCACCGCCCATCCGACGCTATTTGTGCCGATAGCTAAGCCTA
TTGAGTATTTCTTATCCATACTAGTTTTCCTGTGTGAAACCTGCTGATGTGCTCAGTATCTTGTTATCCG
CTCACAATGTCAATGTTATCCGCTCACATTTATAATATTTTATCTGATTAATAAGATGATCTTCTTGAGA
TCGTTTTGGTCTGCGCGTAATCTCTTGCTCTGAAAACGAAAAAACCGCCTTGCAGGGCGGTTTTTCGAAG
GTTCTCTGAGCTACCAACTCTTTGAACCGAGGTAACTGGCTTGGTGATAAGCTGTCAAACCAGATCAATT
CGCACTAGTCTGCAGACGTAAAAAAAGCGGCGTGGTTAGCCGCTTTTTTAATTGCCGGAGCGCAATAAAA
AAGCCCCCGGAAGGTGATCTTCCGGGGGCTTTCTCATGCGTTGCTTGTATTGAAAATGGGGGCCATGCCT
ACCTATCTGCCTCCCGGGAAGCGGCATGCATTTACGTTGACACCATCGAATGGTGCAAAACCTTTCGCGG
TATGGCATGATAGCGCCCGGAAGAGAGTCAATTCAGGGTGGTGAATGTGAAACCAGTAACGTTATACGAT
GTCGCAGAGTATGCCGGTGTCTCTTATCAGACCGTTTCCCGCGTGGTGAACCAGGCCAGCCACGTTTCTG
CGAAAACGCGGGAAAAAGTGGAAGCGGCGATGGCGGAGCTGAATTACATTCCCAACCGCGTGGCACAACA
ACTGGCGGGCAAACAGTCGTTGCTGATTGGCGTTGCCACCTCCAGTCTGGCCCTGCACGCGCCGTCGCAA
ATTGTCGCGGCGATTAAATCTCGCGCCGATCAACTGGGTGCCAGCGTGGTGGTGTCGATGGTAGAACGAA
GCGGCGTCGAAGCCTGTAAAGCGGCGGTGCACAATCTTCTCGCGCAACGCGTCAGTGGGCTGATCATTAA
CTATCCGCTGGATGACCAGGATGCCATTGCTGTGGAAGCTGCCTGCACTAATGTTCCGGCGTTATTTCTT
GATGTCTCTGACCAGACACCCATCAACAGTATTATTTTCTCCCATGAAGATGGTACGCGACTGGGCGTGG
AGCATCTGGTCGCATTGGGTCACCAGCAAATCGCGCTGTTAGCGGGCCCATTAAGTTCTGTCTCGGCGCG
TCTGCGTCTGGCTGGCTGGCATAAATATCTCACTCGCAATCAAATTCAGCCGATAGCGGAACGGGAAGGC
GACTGGAGTGCCATGTCCGGTTTTCAACAAACCATGCAAATGCTGAATGAGGGCATCGTTCCCACTGCGA
TGCTGGTTGCCAACGATCAGATGGCGCTGGGCGCAATGCGCGCCATTACCGAGTCCGGGCTGCGCGTTGG
TGCGGATATCTCGGTAGTGGGATACGACGATACCGAAGATAGCTCATGTTATATCCCGCCGTTAACCACC
ATCAAACAGGATTTTCGCCTGCTGGGGCAAACCAGCGTGGACCGCTTGCTGCAACTCTCTCAGGGCCAGG
CGGTGAAGGGCAATCAGCTGTTGCCCGTCTCACTGGTGAAAAGAAAAACCACCCTGGCGCCCAATACGCA
AACCGCCTCTCCCCGCGCGTTGGCCGATTCATTAATGCAGCTGGCACGACAGGTTTCCCGACTGGAAAGC
GGGCAGTGAGCGCAACGCAATTAATGTAAGTTAGCTCACTCATTAGGCACCCCACCCGGGTCCTTGAGCC
CCATTATCACCTCCAAAGCCTTCTCGTCTGGTCAGTTTCACCTGTTTTACGTAAAAACCCGCTTCGGCGG
GTTTTTACTTTTGGGGAAACACAGAAAAAAGCCCGCACCTGACAGTGCGGGCTTTTTTTTTCGACCAAAG
GTGCGACTACTCTTGCCTACTACCTATCGACTGAGCTGAAAGAATTCCTAAAGATCTATAAATGTGAGCG
GATAACATTGACATTGTGAGCGGATAACAAGATACTTCTAGTTGAGACCAACTTTGGTCTCCACCATAGC
GGTCGGTCTCTGTTTAAGAGCTATGCTGGAAACAGCATAGCAAGTTTAAATAAGGCTAGTCCGTTATCAA
CTTGAAAAAGTGGCACCGAGTCGGTGCTTTTTTTTTGAATTCATGTGGCTGACCGTTCTGTTGTCTCTCG
CTCTTCCGAGTAGACGAACAATAAGGCCTCCCTAACGGGGGGCCTTTTTTATTGATAACAAAAGTCAGTG
CTTCCGCTATTTCCAAAATACCGGGCTAATACGGTTT
